>Addgene plasmid #184110 | mNTERY00 | addgene full sequence | sequence record 362494 | Addgene NGS Result
ATAGCGGTTTGACTCACGGGGATTTCCAAGTCTCCACCCCATTGACGTCAATGGGAGTTTGTTTTGGCAC
CAAAATCAACGGGACTTTCCAAAATGTCGTAACAACTCCGCCCCATTGACGCAAATGGGCGGTAGGCGTG
TACGGTGGGAGGTCTATATAAGCAGAGCTCTCTGGCTAACTAGAGAACCCACTGCTTACTGGCTTATCGA
AATTAATACGACTCACTATAGGGAGACCCAAGCTGGCTAGCATGGCCCTTACGTTTGCACTGCTCGTTGC
GTTGCTGGTCCTGAGCTGCAAGTCCAGTTGCTCCGTAGGTGGGCACCATCACCACCACCACCATCACCAC
CATGTGAGCAAGGGCGAGGAGGATAACATGGCCATCATCAAGGAGTTCATGCGCTTCAAGGTGCACATGG
AGGGCTCCGTGAACGGCCACGAGTTCGAGATCGAGGGCGAGGGCGAGGGCCGCCCCTACGAGGGCACCCA
GACCGCCAAGCTGAAGGTGACCAAGGGTGGCCCCCTGCCCTTCGCCTGGGACATCCTGTCCCCTCAGTTC
ATGTACGGCTCCAAGGCCTACGTGAAGCACCCCGCCGACATCCCCGACTACTTGAAGCTGTCCTTCCCCG
AGGGCTTCAAGTGGGAGCGCGTGATGAACTTCGAGGACGGCGGCGTGGTGACCGTGACCCAGGACTCCTC
CCTGCAGGACGGCGAGTTCATCTACAAGGTGAAGCTGCGCGGCACCAACTTCCCCTCCGACGGCCCCGTA
ATGCAGAAGAAGACCATGGGCTGGGAGGCCTCCTCCGAGCGGATGTACCCCGAGGACGGCGCCCTGAAGG
GCGAGATCAAGCAGAGGCTGAAGCTGAAGGACGGCGGCCACTACGACGCTGAGGTCAAGACCACCTACAA
GGCCAAGAAGCCCGTGCAGCTGCCCGGCGCCTACAACGTCAACATCAAGTTGGACATCACCTCCCACAAC
GAGGACTACACCATCGTGGAACAGTACGAACGCGCCGAGGGCCGCCACTCCACCGGCGGCATGGACGAGC
TGTACAAGTCTGGTAGCCTGCAAGATTCGGAAGTCAACCAAGAAGCAAAGCCGGAAGTCAAGCCGGAAGT
GAAACCGGAAACCCATATTAACCTGAAAGTTAGTGACGGCAGCTCTGAAATTTTCTTTAAGATCAAAAAG
ACCACGCCGCTGCGTCGCCTGATGGAAGCGTTTGCCAAACGTCAGGGCAAGGAAATGGATAGCCTGACGT
TCCTGTATGACGGTATTGAAATCCAGGCAGATCAAGCGCCGGAAGACCTGGACATGGAAGACAACGACAT
CATTGAAGCCCACCGTGAACAGATTGGTGGTGGTGGTTCGAGCGGCGGGAGCGGAGGGTCTGGGTCTAGC
GGGGATGGTGGGTCGTCTGGGGGGAGCGGCGGTTCGGGTTCATCTGGTGACGGCGGTTCCTCGGGTGGTT
CCGGGGGAGATGGTTCTTCCGGAGATGGCGGGAGTGATGGGGACTCTGATGGTTCGGATGGTGACGGGGA
CAGTGATGGTGATGACGGAGGGGACGACGAGGATGACGGTTCAGACGATTAATGAGGCGGCTCGAGGATC
CGGCTGCTAACAAAGCCTCGACTGTGCCTTCTAGTTGCCAGCCATCTGTTGTTTGCCCCTCCCCCGTGCC
TTCCTTGACCCTGGAAGGTGCCACTCCCACTGTCCTTTCCTAATAAAATGAGGAAATTGCATCGCATTGT
CTGAGTAGGTGTCATTCTATTCTGGGGGGTGGGGTGGGGCAGGACAGCAAGGGGGAGGATTGGGAAGACA
ATAGCAGGCATGCTGGGGACGACGGTGCTCGAAGCAGCGCAAAACGCCTAACCCTAAGCAGATTCTTCAT
GCAATTGTCGGTCAAGCCTTGCCTTGTTGTAGCTTAAATTTTGCTCGCGCACTACTCAGCGACCTCCAAC
ACACAAGCAGGGAGCAGATACTGGCTTAACTATGCGGCATCAGAGCAGATTGTACTGAGAGTGCACCATA
GGGGATCGGGAGATCTCCCGATCCGTCGACGTCAGGTGGCACTTTTCGGGGAAATGTGCGCGGAACCCCT
ATTTGTTTATTTTTCTAAATACATTCAAATATGTATCCGCTCATGAGACAATAACCCTGATAAATGCTTC
AATAATATTGAAAAAGGAAGAGTATGAGTATTCAACATTTCCGTGTCGCCCTTATTCCCTTTTTTGCGGC
ATTTTGCCTTCCTGTTTTTGCTCACCCAGAAACGCTGGTGAAAGTAAAAGATGCTGAAGATCAGTTGGGT
GCACGAGTGGGTTACATCGAACTGGATCTCAACAGCGGTAAGATCCTTGAGAGTTTTCGCCCCGAAGAAC
GTTTTCCAATGATGAGCACTTTTAAAGTTCTGCTATGTGGCGCGGTATTATCCCGTATTGACGCCGGGCA
AGAGCAACTCGGTCGCCGCATACACTATTCTCAGAATGACTTGGTTGAGTACTCACCAGTCACAGAAAAG
CATCTTACGGATGGCATGACAGTAAGAGAATTATGCAGTGCTGCCATAACCATGAGTGATAACACTGCGG
CCAACTTACTTCTGACAACGATCGGAGGACCGAAGGAGCTAACCGCTTTTTTGCACAACATGGGGGATCA
TGTAACTCGCCTTGATCGTTGGGAACCGGAGCTGAATGAAGCCATACCAAACGACGAGCGTGACACCACG
ATGCCTGTAGCAATGGCAACAACGTTGCGCAAACTATTAACTGGCGAACTACTTACTCTAGCTTCCCGGC
AACAATTAATAGACTGGATGGAGGCGGATAAAGTTGCAGGACCACTTCTGCGCTCGGCCCTTCCGGCTGG
CTGGTTTATTGCTGATAAATCTGGAGCCGGTGAGCGTGGGTCTCGCGGTATCATTGCAGCACTGGGGCCA
GATGGTAAGCCCTCCCGTATCGTAGTTATCTACACGACGGGGAGTCAGGCAACTATGGATGAACGAAATA
GACAGATCGCTGAGATAGGTGCCTCACTGATTAAGCATTGGTAACTGTCAGACCAAGTTTACTCATATAT
ACTTTAGATTGATTTAAAACTTCATTTTTAATTTAAAAGGATCTAGGTGAAGATCCTTTTTGATAATCTC
ATGACCAAAATCCCTTAACGTGAGTTTTCGTTCCACTGAGCGTCAGACCCCGTAGAAAAGATCAAAGGAT
CTTCTTGAGATCCTTTTTTTCTGCGCGTAATCTGCTGCTTGCAAACAAAAAAACCACCGCTACCAGCGGT
GGTTTGTTTGCCGGATCAAGAGCTACCAACTCTTTTTCCGAAGGTAACTGGCTTCAGCAGAGCGCAGATA
CCAAATACTGTTCTTCTAGTGTAGCCGTAGTTAGGCCACCACTTCAAGAACTCTGTAGCACCGCCTACAT
ACCTCGCTCTGCTAATCCTGTTACCAGTGGCTGCTGCCAGTGGCGATAAGTCGTGTCTTACCGGGTTGGA
CTCAAGACGATAGTTACCGGATAAGGCGCAGCGGTCGGGCTGAACGGGGGGTTCGTGCACACAGCCCAGC
TTGGAGCGAACGACCTACACCGAACTGAGATACCTACAGCGTGAGCTATGAGAAAGCGCCACGCTTCCCG
AAGGGAGAAAGGCGGACAGGTATCCGGTAAGCGGCAGGGTCGGAACAGGAGAGCGCACGAGGGAGCTTCC
AGGGGGAAACGCCTGGTATCTTTATAGTCCTGTCGGGTTTCGCCACCTCTGACTTGAGCGTCGATTTTTG
TGATGCTCGTCAGGGGGGCGGAGCCTATGGAAAAACGCCAGCAACGCGGCCTTTTTACGGTTCCTGGCCT
TTTGCTGGCCTTTTGCTCACATGTTCTTTCCTGCGTTATCCCCTGATTCTGTGGATAACCGTATTACCGC
CTTTGAGTGAGCTGATACCGCTCGCCGCAGCCGAACGACCGAGCGCAGCGAGTCAGTGAGCGAGGAAGCG
GAAGAGCGCCCAATACGCAAACCGCCTCTCCCTAGAAGGTCCATTAGCTGCAAAGATTCCTCTCTGTTTA
AAACTTTATCCATCTTTGCAAAGCTTTTTGCAAAAGCCTCCCACTGCTTCGCGATGTACGGGCCAGATAT
ACGCGTTGACATTGATTATTGACTAGTTATTAATAGTAATCAATTACGGGGTCATTAGTTCATAGCCCAT
ATATGGAGTTCCGCGTTACATAACTTACGGTAAATGGCCCGCCTGGCTGACCGCCCAACGACCCCCGCCC
ATTGACGTCAATAATGACGTATGTTCCCATAGTAACGCCAATAGGGACTTTCCATTGACGTCAATGGGTG
GAGTATTTACGGTAAACTGCCCACTTGGCAGTACATCAAGTGTATCATATGCCAAGTACGCCCCCTATTG
ACGTCAATGACGGTAAATGGCCCGCCTGGCATTATGCCCAGTACATGACCTTATGGGACTTTCCTACTTG
GCAGTACATCTACGTATTAGTCATCGCTATTACCATGGTGATGCGGTTTTGGCAGTACATCAATGGGCGT
GG
Features (pLannotate 1.2.2; 14 found; start..end, strand, type, name):
    165..198     +  LTR            5' LTR (truncated) (fragment): truncated 5' long terminal repeat (LTR) from HIV-1
    214..232     +  promoter       T7 promoter: promoter for bacteriophage T7 RNA polymerase
    252..320     +  CDS            IFNA2 (fragment): IFNA2_HUMAN - Also known as IFNA2A, IFNA2B, IFNA2C. Experimental evidence at protein level: Swiss-Prot protein existence level 1. Produced by macrophages, IFN-alpha have antiviral activities. From Homo sapiens (Human).
    330..352     +  CDS            9xHis (fragment): 9xHis affinity tag
    354..1058    +  CDS            mCherry: mCherry is a basic (constitutively fluorescent) red fluorescent protein published in 2004, derived from Discosoma sp.. It is reported to be a very rapidly-maturing monomer with low acid sensitivity.
   1068..1361    +  CDS            SMT3: SMT3_YEAST - Experimental evidence at protein level: Swiss-Prot protein existence level 1. Not known; suppressor of MIF2 mutations. From Saccharomyces cerevisiae (strain ATCC 204508 / S288c) (Baker's yeast).
   1632..1839    +  polyA_signal   bGH poly(A) signal: bovine growth hormone polyadenylation signal
   1978..2030    +  misc_feature   bom (fragment): basis of mobility region from pBR322
   2089..2193    +  promoter       AmpR promoter: bla
   2194..3054    +  CDS            AmpR: β-lactamase; bla; confers resistance to ampicillin, carbenicillin, and related antibiotics
   3225..3813    +  rep_origin     ori: high-copy-number ColE1/pMB1/pBR322/pUC origin of replication
   4021..4073    -  CDS            small t antigen (fragment): SV40 (simian virus 40) small t antigen
   4138..4517    +  enhancer       CMV enhancer: human cytomegalovirus immediate early enhancer
   4518..169     +  promoter       CMV promoter (across the origin): human cytomegalovirus (CMV) immediate early promoter
