[The description below was written by a language model from this plasmid's Addgene catalogue record and pLannotate feature annotations shown in this document.]
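Description:
mNTERY00 is a mammalian expression plasmid built on a pcDNA3.1 backbone, encoding a nanopore-addressable protein reporter intended for production in mammalian cells. The sequenced record is about 4.6 kb and is propagated in E. coli as a high-copy plasmid through a ColE1/pUC-type origin, with selection by the β-lactamase (AmpR) gene and its own promoter. No mammalian selection marker is annotated in the feature table, so the plasmid appears suited to transient expression. The short hits annotated as an HIV-1 LTR fragment, a bom fragment and an SV40 small t antigen fragment are most likely incidental backbone matches rather than functional elements.

Expression is driven by the human CMV immediate-early enhancer and promoter, with a T7 promoter lying just upstream of the coding region, and transcripts are terminated by the bovine growth hormone polyadenylation signal. The annotated open reading frame begins with a short fragment of human interferon alpha-2, which by its position and length is probably the signal peptide that directs the protein into the secretory pathway, although the record does not say so explicitly. This is followed by a polyhistidine affinity tag for purification, the monomeric red fluorescent protein mCherry as a visible readout of expression, and yeast SMT3 (SUMO), a compact, stably folded domain. Roughly 270 nt between the end of SMT3 and the poly(A) signal is unannotated. This may hold the reporter's C-terminal tail, including any barcode region read by the nanopore, but its content is not described in the record. The construct is used as a genetically encoded reporter whose protein product can be detected directly on a nanopore array, in a system designed for multiplexed readout of barcoded reporters.
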