Addgene plasmid #184110: mNTERY00
Purpose: Nanopore-addressable protein reporter for expression in mammalian cells.
Depositing lab: Jeff Nivala. Depositing organization: University of Washington. Publication: Multiplexed direct detection of barcoded protein reporters on a nanopore array. Cardozo N, Zhang K, Doroschak K, Nguyen A, Siddiqui Z, Bogard N, Strauss K, Ceze L, Nivala J. Nat Biotechnol. 2022 Jan;40(1):42-46. doi: 10.1038/s41587-021-01002-6. Epub 2021 Aug 12. PubMed 34385692.
Backbone
  Vector backbone: pcDNA3.1
  Vector type: Mammalian Expression
Growth in bacteria
  Bacterial resistance: Ampicillin, 100 μg/mL
  Growth temperature: 37°C
  Growth strain: DH5alpha
  Copy number: High Copy
Gene/Insert
  Gene/Insert name: mNTERY00
  Promoter: CMV
  Cloning method: Gibson Cloning
  Sequencing primers: 5′ ATGGCCCTTACGTTTGCACTGCTCGTTG
Terms and licenses: Academic/Nonprofit Terms; Industry Terms: Not Available to Industry
How to cite: mNTERY00 was a gift from Jeff Nivala (Addgene plasmid # 184110 ; http://n2t.net/addgene:184110 ; RRID:Addgene_184110)
